>Addgene plasmid #210502 | pCMV-PDGFR-TVMVpC-43LK-iLID(139)-NES-NES-TVMVpN-iLID-TVMVseq-tTA | addgene full sequence | sequence record 422558 | Addgene NGS Result
GCCAATTCAATATGGCGTATATGGACTCATGCCAATTCAATATGGTGGATCTGGACCTGTGCCAATTCAA
TATGGCGTATATGGACTCGTGCCAATTCAATATGGTGGATCTGGACCCCAGCCAATTCAATATGGCGGAC
TTGGCACCATGCCAATTCAATATGGCGGACCTGGCACTGTGCCAACTGGGGAGGGGTCTACTTGGCACGG
TGCCAAGTTTGAGGAGGGGTCTTGGCCCTGTGCCAAGTCCGCCATATTGAATTGGCATGGTGCCAATAAT
GGCGGCCATATTGGCTATATGCCAGGATCAATATATAGGCAATATCCAATATGGCCCTATGCCAATATGG
CTATTGGCCAGGTTCAATACTATGTATTGGCCCTATGCCATATAGTATTCCATATATGGGTTTTCCTATT
GACGTAGATAGCCCCTCCCAATGGGCGGTCCCATATACCATATATGGGGCTTCCTAATACCGCCCATAGC
CACTCCCCCATTGACGTCAATGGTCTCTATATATGGTCTTTCCTATTGACGTCATATGGGCGGTCCTATT
GACGTATATGGCGCCTCCCCCATTGACGTCAATTACGGTAAATGGCCCGCCTGGCTCAATGCCCATTGAC
GTCAATAGGACCACCCACCATTGACGTCAATGGGATGGCTCATTGCCCATTCATATCCGTTCTCACGCCC
CCTATTGACGTCAATGACGGTAAATGGCCCACTTGGCAGTACATCAATATCTATTAATAGTAACTTGGCA
AGTACATTACTATTGGAAGTACGCCAGGGTACATTGGCAGTACTCCCATTGACGTCAATGGCGGTAAATG
GCCCGCGATGGCTGCCAAGTACATCCCCATTGACGTCAATGGGGAGGGGCAATGACGCAAATGGGCGTTC
CATTGACGTAAATGGGCGGTAGGCGTGCCTAATGGGAGGTCTATATAAGCAATGCTCGTTTAGGGAACCG
CCATTCTGCCTGGGGACGTCGGAGCAAGCTTTCATTTAGGTGACACTATAGAATACAAGCTACTTGTTCT
ATGGAGACAGACACACTCCTGCTATGGGTACTGCTGCTCTGGGTTCCAGGTTCCACTGGTGACGAACAAA
AACTCATCTCAGAAGAGGATCTGAATGCTGTGGGCCAGGACACGCAGGAGGTCATCGTGGTGCCACACTC
CTTGCCCTTTAAGGTGGTGGTGATCTCAGCCATCCTGGCCCTGGTGGTGCTCACCATCATCTCCCTTATC
ATCCTCATCATGCTTTGGCAGAAGAAGCCACGTGGTGGCTCTGGAGGACTCGAGAAAAGCGTCTCCAGCC
TGGTGTCTGAATCCTCTCACATTGTGCATAAAGAAGACACTTCTTTCTGGCAGCACTGGATCACCACTAA
AGATGGCCAGTGTGGCAGCCCACTTGTTTCCATCATTGATGGCAACATTCTGGGCATCCACAGCCTGACT
CATACCACCAACGGTAGCAACTACTTCGTGGAATTTCCGGAAAAATTCGTGGCGACTTATCTTGACGCCG
CGGACGGTTGGTGCAAAAACTGGAAATTCAACGCGGATAAAATCAGCTGGGGTTCCTTTACCCTGGTTGA
AGATGCGCCGGAAGATGACTTCATGGCCAAAAAAACTGTTGCCGCCATCATGGACACCGCATGTGGTGGC
GGTGGCTCTGGAGGTGGTGGGTCCGGAGGAGGAGGTGGCGGTTCCGGCGGAGGTGGGTCTGGTGGAGGTG
GATCTGGAGGAGGTGGTTCAGGTGGAGGAGGTTCTGGCGGCCGCGAATTTCTTGCTACAACCCTTGAAAG
AATCGAGAAAAATTTCGTGATTACTGATCCGAGACTGCCTGACAACCCAATTATTTTTGCGAGCGATTCC
TTCCTGCAACTGACAGAATATTCTCGGGAAGAGATCCTGGGGCGCAATTGCCGTTTTCTGCAAGGACCCG
AGACAGACCGTGCCACTGTTCGGAAAATCAGAGATGCTATTGACAACCAGACTGAAGTGACCGTTCAGCT
GATCAATTATACCAAGAGCGGCAAGAAGTTCTGGAACGTGTTCCACCTGCAACCGATGCGCGATTATAAG
GGCGACGTCCAGTACTTCATTGGCGTGCAGCTGGATGGCACCGAACGTCTTCACGGCGCCGCTGAGCGTG
AGGCGGTCTGCCTCATAAAGAAAACGGCGTTCCAAATCGCAGGATCCATGCTTCAACTTCCTCCTCTTGA
ACGTCTTACTCTTATGTTGCAGCTACCACCATTAGAGAGACTAACACTGTCTAAGGCTTTGCTGAAGGGC
GTGCGCGATTTTAATCCGATCTCTGCTTGCGTATGCCTGCTGGAAAACTCCTCGGATGGTCACAGTGAAC
GTCTGTTTGGCATTGGTTTTGGCCCGTATATCATTGCCAACCAGCACCTGTTTCGTCGTAACAATGGCGA
ACTGACCATCAAAACCATGCACGGTGAATTTAAAGTCAAAAACTCTACCCAGCTGCAAATGAAACCTGTT
GAAGGCCGTGACATTATCGTTATCAAAATGGCTAAAGACTTCCCGCCGTTCCCGCAGAAACTGAAATTCC
GTCAGCCGACCATCAAAGATCGTGTGTGCATGGTGTCCACCAACTTTCAGCAGGAGTTTCTGGCAACCAC
ACTGGAACGGATCGAGAAAAATTTCGTGATTACTGATCCGAGACTGCCTGACAACCCAATCATTTTTGCG
AGCGATTCCTTCCTGCAACTGACAGAATATTCTCGGGAAGAGATCCTGGGGCGCAATTGCCGTTTTCTGC
AAGGACCCGAGACAGACCGTGCCACTGTTCGGAAAATCAGAGATGCTATTGACAACCAGACTGAAGTGAC
CGTTCAGCTGATCAATTATACCAAGAGCGGCAAGAAGTTCTGGAACGTGTTCCACCTGCAACCGATGCGC
GATTATAAGGGCGACGTCCAGTACTTCATTGGCGTGCAGCTGGATGGCACCGAACGTCTTCACGGCGCCG
CTGAGCGTGAGGCGGTCTGCCTGATCAAAAAGACAGCCTTTCAGATTGCTGAAACCGTGCGTTTCCAGGG
CTCTAGATTAGATAAAAGTAAAGTGATTAACAGCGCATTAGAGCTGCTTAATGAGGTCGGAATCGAAGGT
TTAACAACCCGTAAACTCGCCCAGAAGCTAGGTGTAGAGCAGCCTACATTGTATTGGCATGTAAAAAATA
AGCGGGCTTTGCTCGACGCCTTAGCCATTGAGATGTTAGATAGGCACCATACTCACTTTTGCCCTTTAGA
AGGGGAAAGCTGGCAAGATTTTTTACGTAATAACGCTAAAAGTTTTAGATGTGCTTTACTAAGTCATCGC
GATGGAGCAAAAGTACATTTAGGTACACGGCCTACAGAAAAACAGTATGAAACTCTCGAAAATCAATTAG
CCTTTTTATGCCAACAAGGTTTTTCACTAGAGAATGCATTATATGCACTCAGCGCTGTGGGGCATTTTAC
TTTAGGTTGCGTATTGGAAGATCAAGAGCATCAAGTCGCTAAAGAAGAAAGGGAAACACCTACTACTGAT
AGTATGCCGCCATTATTACGACAAGCTATCGAATTATTTGATCACCAAGGTGCAGAGCCAGCCTTCTTAT
TCGGCCTTGAATTGATCATATGCGGATTAGAAAAACAACTTAAATGTGAAAGTGGGTCCGCGTACAGCCG
CGCGCGTACGAAAAACAATTACGGGTCTACCATCGAGGGCCTGCTCGATCTCCCGGACGACGACGCCCCC
GAAGAGGCGGGGCTGGCGGCTCCGCGCCTGTCCTTTCTCCCCGCGGGACACACGCGCAGACTGTCGACGG
CCCCCCCGACCGATGTCAGCCTGGGGGACGAGCTCCACTTAGACGGCGAGGACGTGGCGATGGCGCATGC
CGACGCGCTAGACGATTTCGATCTGGACATGTTGGGGGACGGGGATTCCCCGGGTCCGGGATTTACCCCC
CACGACTCAGCCCCCTACGGCGCTCTGGATATGGCCGACTTCGAGTTTGAGCAGATGTTTACCGATGCCC
TTGGAATTGACGAGTACGGTGGGTAGGCTAGCCTCCCTATAGTGAGTCGTATTACGTAGATCCAGACATG
ATAAGATACATTGATGAGTTTGGACAAACCACAACTAGAATGCAGTGAAAAAAATGCTTTATTTGTGAAA
TTTGTGATGCTATTGCTTTATTTGTAACCATTATAAGCTGCAATAAACAAGTTAACAACAACAATTGCAT
TCATTTTATGTTTCAGGTTCAGGGGGAGGTGTGGGAGGTTTTTTAATTCGCGTCCGCGGCGCCAATGCAT
TGGGCCCGGTACCCAGCTTTTGTTCCCTTTAGTGAGGGTTAATTGCGCGCTTGGCGTAATCATGGTCATA
GCTGTTTCCTGTGTGAAATTGTTATCCGCTCACAATTCCACACAACATACGAGCCGGGAGCATAAAGTGT
AAAGCCTGGGGTGCCTAATGAGTGAGCTAACTCACATTAATTGCGTTGCGCTCACTGCCCGCTTTCCAGT
CGGGAAACCTGTCGTGCCAGCTGCATTAATGAATCGGCCAACGCGCGGGGAGAGGCGGTTTGCGTATTGG
GCGCTCTTCCGCTTCCTCGCTCACTGACTCGCTGCGCTCGGTCGTTCGGCTGCGGGAGCGGTATCAGCTC
ACTCAAAGGCGGTAATACGGTTATCCACAGAATCAGGGGATAACGCAGGAAAGAACATGTGAGCAAAAGG
CCAGCAAAAGGCCAGGAACCGTAAAAAGGCCGCGTTGCTGGCGTTTTTCCATAGGCTCCGCCCCCCTGAC
GAGCATCACAAAAATCGACGCTCAAGTCAGAGGTGGCGAAACCCGACAGGACTATAAAGATACCAGGCGT
TTCCCCCTGGAAGCTCCCTCGTGCGCTCTCCTGTTCCGACCCTGCCGCTTACCGGATACCTGTCCGCCTT
TCTCCCTTCGGGAAGCGTGGCGCTTTCTCATAGCTCACGCTGTAGGTATCTCAGTTCGGTGTAGGTCGTT
CGCTCCAAGCTGGGCTGTGTGCACGAACCCCCCGTTCAGCCCGACCGCTGCGCCTTATCCGGTAACTATC
GTCTTGAGTCCAACCCGGTAAGACACGACTTATCGCCACTGGCAGCAGCCACTGGTAACAGGATTAGCAG
AGCGAGGTATGTAGGCGGTGCTACAGAGTTCTTGAAGTGGTGGCCTAACTACGGCTACACTAGAAGAACA
GTATTTGGTATCTGCGCTCTGCTGAAGCCAGTTACCTTCGGAAAAAGAGTTGGTAGCTCTTGATCCGGCA
AACAAACCACCGCTGGTAGCGGTGGTTTTTTTGTTTGCAAGCAGCAGATTACGCGCAGAAAAAAAGGATC
TCAAGAAGATCCTTTGATCTTTTCTACGGGGTCTGACGCTCAGTGGAACGAAAACTCACGTTAAGGGATT
TTGGTCATGAGATTATCAAAAAGGATCTTCACCTAGATCCTTTTAAATTAAAAATGAAGTTTTAAATCAA
TCTAAAGTATATATGAGTAAACTTGGTCTGACAGTTACCAATGCTTAATCAGTGAGGCACCTATCTCAGC
GATCTGTCTATTTCGTTCATCCATAGTTGCCTGACTCCCCGTCGTGTAGATAACTACGATACGGGAGGGC
TTACCATCTGGCCCCAGTGCTGCAATGATACCGCGAGACCCACGCTCACCGGCTCCAGATTTATCAGCAA
TAAACCAGCCAGCCGGAAGGGCCGAGCGCAGAAGTGGTCCTGCAACTTTATCCGCCTCCATCCAGTCTAT
TAATTGTTGCCGGGAAGCTAGAGTAAGTAGTTCGCCAGTTAATAGTTTGCGCAACGTTGTTGCCATTGCT
ACAGGCATCGTGGTGTCACGCTCGTCGTTTGGTATGGCTTCATTCAGCTCCGGTTCCCAACGATCAAGGC
GAGTTACATGATCCCCCATGTTGTGCAAAAAAGCGGTTAGCTCCTTCGGTCCTCCGATCGTTGTCAGAAG
TAAGTTGGCCGCAGTGTTATCACTCATGGTTATGGCAGCACTGCATAATTCTCTTACTGTCATGCCATCC
GTAAGATGCTTTTCTGTGACTGGTGAGTACTCAACCAAGTCATTCTGAGAATAGTGTATGCGGCGACCGA
GTTGCTCTTGCCCGGCGTCAATACGGGATAATACCGCGCCACATAGCAGAACTTTAAAAGTGCTCATCAT
TGGAAAACGTTCTTCGGGGCGAAAACTCTCAAGGATCTTACCGCTGTTGAGATCCAGTTCGATGTAACCC
ACTCGTGCACCCAACTGATCTTCAGCATCTTTTACTTTCACCAGCGTTTCTGGGTGAGCAAAAACAGGAA
GGCAAAATGCCGCAAAAAAGGGAATAAGGGCGACACGGAAATGTTGAATACTCATACTCTTCCTTTTTCA
ATATTATTGAAGCATTTATCAGGGTTATTGTCTCATGAGCGGATACATATTTGAATGTATTTAGAAAAAT
AAACAAATAGGGGTTCCGCGCACATTTCCCCGAAAAGTGCCACCTAAATTGTAAGCGTTAATATTTTGTT
AAAATTCGCGTTAAATTTTTGTTAAATCAGCTCATTTTTTAACCAATAGGCCGAAATCGGCAAAATCCCT
TATAAATCAAAAGAATAGACCGAGATAGGGT
[37 nt withheld, positions 6682-6718]
AAAGAACGTGGACTCCAACGTCAAAGG
[49 nt withheld, positions 6746-6794]
T
[91 nt withheld, positions 6796-6886]
G
[124 nt withheld, positions 6888-7011]
CCCATTCGCCATTCAGGCTGCGCAACTGTTGGGAAGGGCGATCGGTGCGGGCCTCTTCGCTATTACGCCA
GTCGACC
Features (pLannotate 1.2.2; 22 found; start..end, strand, type, name):
      1..978     +  promoter       CMV IE94 promoter: enhancer/promoter region of simian cytomegalovirus major immediate early transcription unit IE94
   1014..1032    +  promoter       SP6 promoter: promoter for bacteriophage SP6 RNA polymerase
   1051..1113    +  sig_peptide    Igκ leader: leader sequence from mouse immunoglobulin κ light chain
   1147..1293    +  CDS            PDGFRβ TM domain: transmembrane domain from platelet derived growth factor receptor beta
   1313..1665    +  CDS            TVMV protease (fragment): tobacco vein mottling virus NIa protease (Nallamsetty et al., 2004)
   1822..2139    +  CDS            miniSOG: miniSOG is a basic (constitutively fluorescent) cyan fluorescent protein published in 2011, derived from Arabidopsis thaliana. It requires the cofactor flavin for fluorescence.
   2288..2643    +  CDS            TVMV protease (fragment): tobacco vein mottling virus NIa protease (Nallamsetty et al., 2004)
   2671..2988    +  CDS            miniSOG: miniSOG is a basic (constitutively fluorescent) cyan fluorescent protein published in 2011, derived from Arabidopsis thaliana. It requires the cofactor flavin for fluorescence.
   3061..3078    +  CDS            TVMV site (fragment): tobacco vein mottling virus (TVMV) NIa protease recognition and cleavage site
   3082..4086    +  CDS            tTA: tetracycline-controlled transactivator, comprising a fusion of the tetracycline repressor TetR with the C-terminal activation domain of herpes simplex virus VP16 In the Tet-Off® system, tTA binds to the Tet-responsive element and stimulates transcription only in the absence of tetracycline or doxycycline.
   4096..4114    -  promoter       T7 promoter: promoter for bacteriophage T7 RNA polymerase
   4119..4253    -  polyA_signal   SV40 poly(A) signal: SV40 polyadenylation signal
   4366..4384    -  promoter       T3 promoter: promoter for bacteriophage T3 RNA polymerase
   4429..4445    -  protein_bind   lac operator: The lac repressor binds to the lac operator to inhibit transcription in E. coli. This inhibition can be relieved by adding lactose or isopropyl-β-D-thiogalactopyranoside (IPTG). lac repressor encoded by lacI
   4453..4483    -  promoter       lac promoter: promoter for the E. coli lac operon
   4498..4519    -  protein_bind   CAP binding site: CAP binding activates transcription in the presence of cAMP. E. coli catabolite activator protein
   4532..4624    -  CDS            lacI (fragment): lac repressor; lacI; The lac repressor binds to the lac operator to inhibit transcription in E. coli. This inhibition can be relieved by adding lactose or isopropyl-β-D-thiogalactopyranoside (IPTG).
   4806..5394    -  rep_origin     ori: high-copy-number ColE1/pMB1/pBR322/pUC origin of replication
   5565..6425    -  CDS            AmpR: β-lactamase; bla; confers resistance to ampicillin, carbenicillin, and related antibiotics
   6426..6530    -  promoter       AmpR promoter: bla
   6583..7011    -  rep_origin     f1 ori (sequence partly withheld): f1 bacteriophage origin of replication; arrow indicates direction of (+) strand synthesis
   7016..7082    -  CDS            lacZα (fragment): LacZα fragment of β-galactosidase; lacZ fragment
