[The description below was written by a language model from this plasmid's Addgene catalogue record and pLannotate feature annotations shown in this document.]
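Description:
pCMV-PDGFR-TVMVpC-43LK-iLID(139)-NES-NES-TVMVpN-iLID-TVMVseq-tTA is a 7,088 bp mammalian expression plasmid built on the pSyc181 P2A backbone. It encodes the single-polypeptide LAUNCHERtvmv component, a light-assisted uncaging switch for endoproteolytic release. In bacteria it is maintained at high copy through a ColE1/pUC-type origin and selected with ampicillin (AmpR, β-lactamase). The backbone also carries an f1 origin and remnants of a lac promoter/operator and lacZα cloning region. No mammalian selection marker is annotated.

The roughly 3 kb insert, cloned between HindIII and NheI, is driven by a CMV promoter, which the feature table annotates as the simian CMV IE94 enhancer/promoter. An SV40 polyadenylation signal lies downstream, although the table places it on the reverse strand. SP6, T7 and T3 phage promoters flank the cassette. The open reading frame begins with an Igκ leader and, according to the record, an N-terminal Myc tag, followed by the PDGFRβ transmembrane domain that anchors the protein in the membrane. Next come a C-terminal fragment of TVMV protease, a linker (43LK), an iLID module, two nuclear export signals, the N-terminal TVMV protease fragment, a second iLID module, a TVMV cleavage site and the tTA transactivator. The two segments that pLannotate labels miniSOG most likely correspond to the LOV2-derived iLID domains named in the construct, since both proteins are LOV-domain derivatives.

The design implies that illumination permits split-protease activity and/or exposure of the cleavage site. Cleavage would then release membrane-tethered tTA to drive a Tet-responsive reporter or effector. The record does not give the exact mechanism or any companion reporter.
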