Addgene plasmid #210502: pCMV-PDGFR-TVMVpC-43LK-iLID(139)-NES-NES-TVMVpN-iLID-TVMVseq-tTA
Purpose: expresses LAUNCHERtvmv component in mammalian cells
Depositing lab: Dongmin Lee. Depositing organization: Korea University Medical Center. Publication: A single-component, light-assisted uncaging switch for endoproteolytic release. Cui M, Lee S, Ban SH, Ryu JR, Shen M, Yang SH, Kim JY, Choi SK, Han J, Kim Y, Han K, Lee D, Sun W, Kwon HB, Lee D. Nat Chem Biol. 2024 Mar;20(3):353-364. doi: 10.1038/s41589-023-01480-6. Epub 2023 Nov 16. PubMed 37973890.
Backbone
  Vector backbone: pSyc181 P2A
  Total vector size (bp): 7088
  Vector type: Mammalian Expression
Growth in bacteria
  Bacterial resistance: Ampicillin, 100 μg/mL
  Growth temperature: 37°C
  Growth strain: DH5alpha
  Copy number: High Copy
Gene/Insert
  Gene/Insert name: PDGFR-TVMVpC-43LK-iLID(139)-NES-NES-TVMVpN-iLID-TVMVseq-tTA
  Insert size (bp): 3036
  Promoter: CMV
  Tag / fusion protein: Myc (N terminal on insert)
  Cloning method: Restriction Enzyme; 5′ cloning site HindIII (not destroyed); 3′ cloning site NheI (not destroyed)
  Sequencing primers: 5′ AAA TGG GCG GTA GGC GTG; 3′ GAA ACA GCT ATG ACC
Terms and licenses: Academic/Nonprofit Terms; Industry Terms: Not Available to Industry
Depositor comments: Please visit https://doi.org/10.21203/rs.3.rs-1628455/v1 for preprint.
How to cite: pCMV-PDGFR-TVMVpC-43LK-iLID(139)-NES-NES-TVMVpN-iLID-TVMVseq-tTA was a gift from Dongmin Lee (Addgene plasmid # 210502 ; http://n2t.net/addgene:210502 ; RRID:Addgene_210502)
